Addgene plasmid #19884: pFRT/TO/FLAG/HA-DEST TNRC6B
Depositing lab: Thomas Tuschl. Depositing organization: Rockefeller University. Publication: Molecular characterization of human Argonaute-containing ribonucleoprotein complexes and their bound target mRNAs. Landthaler M, Gaidatzis D, Rothballer A, Chen PY, Soll SJ, Dinic L, Ojo T, Hafner M, Zavolan M, Tuschl T. RNA. 2008 Dec;14(12):2580-96. doi: 10.1261/rna.1351608. Epub 2008 Oct 31. PubMed 18978028.
Backbone
  Vector backbone: pFRT/TO/FLAG/HA-DEST
  Backbone size w/o insert (bp): 5421
  Vector type: Mammalian Expression
Growth in bacteria
  Bacterial resistance: Ampicillin, 100 μg/mL
  Growth temperature: 37°C
  Growth strain: DH5alpha
  Copy number: High Copy
Gene/Insert
  Gene/Insert name: trinucleotide repeat containing 6B (alt name: TNRC6B, RP5-1042K10.7, KIAA1093)
  Species: H. sapiens (human)
  Insert size (bp): 5172
  GenBank ID: NM_015088
  Entrez Gene: TNRC6B (a.k.a. GDSBA)
  Tag / fusion protein: FLAG/HA (N terminal on backbone)
  Cloning method: Gateway Cloning
  Sequencing primers: 5′ CMV
Terms and licenses: Academic/Nonprofit Terms; Industry Terms: Not Available to Industry
How to cite: pFRT/TO/FLAG/HA-DEST TNRC6B was a gift from Thomas Tuschl (Addgene plasmid # 19884 ; http://n2t.net/addgene:19884 ; RRID:Addgene_19884)
