[The description below was written by a language model from this plasmid's Addgene catalogue record and pLannotate feature annotations shown in this document.]
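Description:
pFRT/TO/FLAG/HA-DEST TNRC6B is a mammalian expression plasmid of about 10.6 kb in which the human TNRC6B coding sequence (trinucleotide repeat containing 6B, also known as KIAA1093; roughly 5.2 kb) has been moved by Gateway recombination into the pFRT/TO/FLAG/HA-DEST destination backbone. It is maintained in E. coli through a high-copy ColE1/pUC-type origin and an ampicillin resistance gene with its own bla promoter. A fragment of the f1 origin and remnants of lac regulatory sequence are also annotated in the backbone.

The expression cassette begins with the CMV enhancer and promoter, followed by short matches to tet operator-containing promoters. These matches are consistent with the "TO" in the name, meaning a CMV promoter carrying tet operators that is held off by Tet repressor and induced with tetracycline or doxycycline. Downstream lie the N-terminal FLAG/HA tandem tag (only FLAG is picked up by the annotation), attB1, the TNRC6B open reading frame, attB2 and the bovine growth hormone polyadenylation signal. A V5 tag sequence is annotated after attB2, but the record lists only the N-terminal FLAG/HA tag and does not say whether V5 is in frame or translated.

An FRT site sits immediately upstream of a hygromycin resistance gene that has an SV40 polyadenylation signal but no annotated promoter of its own. This arrangement is typical of FLP-mediated integration systems. In these, recombination into a genomic FRT site in a suitable host cell line supplies the promoter and allows hygromycin selection of single-site integrants.

TNRC6B is an Argonaute-associated scaffold protein in miRNA- and siRNA-mediated silencing. The associated publication concerns human Argonaute-containing ribonucleoprotein complexes and their bound mRNAs, so the construct suits inducible expression and FLAG/HA affinity purification of TNRC6B complexes.
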