Features (pLannotate 1.2.2; 27 found; start..end, strand, type, name):
      1..42      +  CDS            V5 tag: epitope tag from simian virus 5
     70..122     -  misc_feature   bom (fragment): basis of mobility region from pBR322
    277..656     +  enhancer       CMV enhancer: human cytomegalovirus immediate early enhancer
    729..746     -  promoter       CMV promoter (fragment): human cytomegalovirus (CMV) immediate early promoter
    809..860     +  promoter       CMVd2 promoter: truncated human cytomegalovirus (CMV) immediate early promoter that yields moderately reduced expression relative to the full-length promoter
    862..881     +  promoter       PLtetO-1 promoter (fragment): modified phage lambda PL promoter with tet operator sites (Lutz and Bujard, 1997)
    883..902     +  promoter       PLtetO-1 promoter (fragment): modified phage lambda PL promoter with tet operator sites (Lutz and Bujard, 1997)
    910..943     +  promoter       TRE3GV promoter (fragment): 3rd-generation Tet-responsive promoter that can be activated by binding of Tet-On® 3G, optimized for retroviral and lentiviral vectors
   1038..1058    +  CDS            FLAG (fragment): FLAG® epitope tag, followed by an enterokinase cleavage site
   1101..1125    +  protein_bind   attB1: mutant version of attB; recombination site for the Gateway® BP reaction BP Clonase™
   1152..6320    +  CDS            TNRC6B (fragment): TNR6B_HUMAN - Also known as KIAA1093. Experimental evidence at protein level: Swiss-Prot protein existence level 1. Plays a role in RNA-mediated gene silencing by both micro- RNAs (miRNAs) and short interfering RNAs (siRNAs) (PubMed:16289642, PubMed:19167051, PubMed:19304925, PubMed:32354837). Required for miRNA- dependent translational repression and siRNA-dependent endonucleolytic cleavage of complementary mRNAs by argonaute family proteins (PubMed:16289642, PubMed:19167051, PubMed:19304925, PubMed:32354837). As scaffolding protein associates with argonaute proteins bound to partially comple
   6347..6371    -  protein_bind   attB2: mutant version of attB; recombination site for the Gateway® BP reaction BP Clonase™
   6424..6465    +  CDS            V5 tag: epitope tag from simian virus 5
   6551..6775    +  polyA_signal   bGH poly(A) signal: bovine growth hormone polyadenylation signal
   6779..6800    +  promoter       SV40 promoter (fragment): SV40 enhancer and early promoter
   6821..7054    +  rep_origin     f1 ori (fragment) (sequence partly withheld): f1 bacteriophage origin of replication; arrow indicates direction of (+) strand synthesis
   7059..7106    +  protein_bind   FRT: FLP-mediated recombination occurs in the 8-bp core sequence TCTAGAAA (Turan and Bode, 2011). FLP recombinase from the Saccharomyces cerevisiae 2μ plasmid
   7114..8136    +  CDS            HygR: aminoglycoside phosphotransferase from E. coli; aph(4)-Ia; confers resistance to hygromycin
   8146..8271    +  CDS            ble (fragment): BLE_KLEPN - Experimental evidence at protein level: Swiss-Prot protein existence level 1. Binding protein with a strong affinity to the bleomycin family of antibiotics. Binds to CL990; an antimitotic-antibiotic compound. From Klebsiella pneumoniae.
   8266..8387    +  polyA_signal   SV40 poly(A) signal: SV40 polyadenylation signal
   8460..8476    -  protein_bind   lac operator: The lac repressor binds to the lac operator to inhibit transcription in E. coli. This inhibition can be relieved by adding lactose or isopropyl-β-D-thiogalactopyranoside (IPTG). lac repressor encoded by lacI
   8484..8514    -  promoter       lac promoter: promoter for the E. coli lac operon
   8529..8550    -  protein_bind   CAP binding site: CAP binding activates transcription in the presence of cAMP. E. coli catabolite activator protein
   8563..8655    -  CDS            lacI (fragment): lac repressor; lacI; The lac repressor binds to the lac operator to inhibit transcription in E. coli. This inhibition can be relieved by adding lactose or isopropyl-β-D-thiogalactopyranoside (IPTG).
   8838..9426    -  rep_origin     ori: high-copy-number ColE1/pMB1/pBR322/pUC origin of replication
   9597..10457   -  CDS            AmpR: β-lactamase; bla; confers resistance to ampicillin, carbenicillin, and related antibiotics
  10458..10562   -  promoter       AmpR promoter: bla
>Addgene plasmid #19884 | pFRT/TO/FLAG/HA-DEST TNRC6B | depositor full sequence | sequence record 9407 | Author sequence
GGTAAGCCTATCCCTAACCCTCTCCTCGGTCTCGATTCTACGGACGGATCGGGAGATCTCCCGATCCCCT
ATGGTGCACTCTCAGTACAATCTGCTCTGATGCCGCATAGTTAAGCCAGTATCTGCTCCCTGCTTGTGTG
TTGGAGGTCGCTGAGTAGTGCGCGAGCAAAATTTAAGCTACAACAAGGCAAGGCTTGACCGACAATTGCA
TGAAGAATCTGCTTAGGGTTAGGCGTTTTGCGCTGCTTCGCGATGTACGGGCCAGATATACGCGTTGACA
TTGATTATTGACTAGTTATTAATAGTAATCAATTACGGGGTCATTAGTTCATAGCCCATATATGGAGTTC
CGCGTTACATAACTTACGGTAAATGGCCCGCCTGGCTGACCGCCCAACGACCCCCGCCCATTGACGTCAA
TAATGACGTATGTTCCCATAGTAACGCCAATAGGGACTTTCCATTGACGTCAATGGGTGGAGTATTTACG
GTAAACTGCCCACTTGGCAGTACATCAAGTGTATCATATGCCAAGTACGCCCCCTATTGACGTCAATGAC
GGTAAATGGCCCGCCTGGCATTATGCCCAGTACATGACCTTATGGGACTTTCCTACTTGGCAGTACATCT
ACGTATTAGTCATCGCTATTACCATGGTGATGCGGTTTTGGCAGTACATCAATGGGCGTGGATAGCGGTT
TGACTCACGGGGATTTCCAAGTCTCCACCCCATTGACGTCAATGGGAGTTTGTTTTGGAACCAAAATCAA
CGGGACTTTCCAAAATGTCGTAACAACTCCGCCCCATTGACGCAAATGGGCGGTAGGCGTGTACGGTGGG
AGGTCTATATAAGCAGAGCTCTCCCTATCAGTGATAGAGATCTCCCTATCAGTGATAGAGATCGTCGACG
AGCTCGTTTAGTGAACCGTCAGATCGCCTGGAGACGCCATCCACGCTGTTTTGACCTCCATAGAAGACAC
CGGGACCGATCCAGCCTCCGGACTCTAGCGTTTAAACTTAAGCTTGGTACCATGGACTACAAGGACGACG
ATGACAAGTACCCTTATGACGTGCCCGATTACGCTTTGAACCAGATATCAACAAGTTTGTACAAAAAAGC
AGGCTCCACCATGGGAACCAATTCAGTCGACATGAGAGAGAAGGAGCAAGAAAGGGAAGAACAGTTAATG
GAAGACAAGAAAAGGAAGAAAGAGGATAAAAAGAAAAAAGAAGCCACTCAGAAGGTCACGGAACAAAAAA
CCAAAGTGCCCGAAGTGACGAAACCAAGTTTAAGCCAACCAACGGCCGCCAGCCCAATTGGCAGCTCTCC
ATCGCCACCAGTCAATGGTGGCAACAATGCCAAAAGGGTGGCAGTGCCGAACGGACAACCGCCAAGCGCC
GCCCGCTACATGCCTCGGGAGGTGCCGCCGCGATTCCGTTGCCAGCAGGACCACAAAGTGTTACTAAAAC
GTGGGCAGCCCCCTCCACCGTCCTGCATGCTCCTTGGGGGTGGGGCAGGGCCTCCTCCCTGCACAGCACC
TGGAGCAAACCCAAACAACGCACAAGTGACAGGAGCGCTGCTGCAGAGTGAGAGTGGGACTGCGCCAGAC
TCAACCCTTGGAGGTGCTGCTGCTTCAAATTATGCAAATTCCACTTGGGGCTCGGGAGCCTCCTCCAACA
ACGGCACCTCCCCCAACCCAATTCACATCTGGGACAAGGTGATTGTAGACGGGTCTGACATGGAAGAGTG
GCCTTGTATTGCCAGCAAAGACACTGAATCTTCTTCCGAAAACACCACCGATAACAACAGTGCCTCGAAC
CCTGGCTCTGAGAAGAGCACTCTGCCAGGAAGCACCACTAGTAACAAAGGAAAAGGGAGCCAGTGCCAGT
CTGCAAGTTCTGGGAACGAATGTAATCTTGGGGTCTGGAAATCTGACCCTAAGGCTAAATCTGTTCAATC
TTCCAACTCTACTACAGAGAACAACAATGGACTAGGAAATTGGAGGAATGTGAGTGGTCAGGATAGAATT
GGACCTGGCTCTGGCTTCAGCAACTTTAACCCAAATAGCAACCCATCTGCCTGGCCAGCACTGGTCCAAG
AAGGAACTTCTAGGAAAGGGGCATTGGAAACAGATAATAGTAATTCCAGTGCACAGGTTAGCACAGTAGG
TCAGACATCCAGGGAACAGCAGTCAAAGATGGAAAATGCGGGTGTTAATTTTGTTGTCTCTGGCAGAGAA
CAGGCTCAAATTCATAACACTGATGGACCAAAAAATGGAAACACTAACTCCTTGAACTTAAGTTCACCAA
ACCCCATGGAGAATAAGGGAATGCCCTTTGGAATGGGCTTGGGGAACACCTCCAGGAGCACTGATGCCCC
TTCACAAAGCACTGGAGATCGAAAGACTGGGAGTGTTGGATCTTGGGGTGCAGCTAGGGGGCCTTCTGGA
ACTGACACAGTCTCTGGACAAAGCAATTCTGGAAACAATGGGAACAATGGAAAAGAGAGAGAGGACTCCT
GGAAAGGAGCTTCTGTTCAGAAATCAACTGGGTCAAAAAATGACTCTTGGGACAACAATAACAGGTCTAC
GGGTGGGTCCTGGAACTTTGGCCCCCAGGACTCTAATGACAACAAATGGGGTGAAGGGAACAAAATGACA
TCTGGGGTCTCTCAGGGAGAATGGAAACAGCCGACTGGGTCTGATGAGTTGAAAATTGGAGAATGGAGTG
GTCCAAACCAACCAAATTCTAGCACTGGAGCATGGGACAATCAAAAGGGCCACCCCCTCCCTGAAAACCA
AGGCAATGCCCAGGCTCCCTGTTGGGGAAGATCTTCCAGCTCCACAGGAAGTGAAGTTGGAGGTCAAAGC
ACTGGAAGCAACCACAAAGCAGGAAGTAGTGACAGTCATAACTCTGGCCGTCGGTCGTACAGGCCCACAC
ATCCTGATTGTCAGGCTGTCTTGCAGACTCTTTTGAGCCGAACTGATTTGGACCCCAGGGTGCTCTCAAA
CACTGGCTGGGGCCAAACTCAAATTAAGCAGGACACAGTGTGGGACATTGAAGAGGTGCCAAGGCCTGAG
GGGAAATCTGACAAAGGAACTGAGGGGTGGGAGAGCGCTGCCACACAGACCAAGAACTCAGGGGGCTGGG
GAGATGCACCCAGCCAAAGCAATCAAATGAAGTCTGGATGGGGGGAGCTCTCAGCCTCTACAGAGTGGAA
AGACCCCAAGAACACAGGAGGCTGGAATGACTACAAGAACAACAACTCTTCCAACTGGGGAGGAGGACGA
CCTGATGAAAAGACACCTTCCTCTTGGAATGAGAATCCCAGCAAGGATCAGGGGTGGGGAGGTGGACGCC
AGCCCAATCAAGGATGGTCTTCTGGAAAGAATGGTTGGGGGGAGGAAGTCGATCAGACAAAAAACAGCAA
TTGGGAAAGTTCTGCAAGTAAACCTGTGTCTGGGTGGGGTGAAGGAGGGCAGAATGAAATCGGGACTTGG
GGTAATGGTGGCAATGCAAGCCTAGCTTCAAAAGGTGGGTGGGAGGATTGCAAAAGATCCCCAGCATGGA
ATGAGACGGGCCGACAGCCCAATTCCTGGAATAAACAACACCAACAGCAGCAGCCCCCACAGCAGCCGCC
GCCACCACAACCAGAGGCTTCTGGTTCGTGGGGAGGCCCACCCCCACCACCTCCAGGCAACGTTCGACCT
TCCAATTCCAGCTGGAGCAGCGGGCCACAGCCTGCAACACCTAAGGATGAGGAACCCAGTGGTTGGGAAG
AGCCATCCCCACAGTCAATTAGTCGGAAAATGGACATTGATGATGGCACTTCAGCATGGGGAGACCCTAA
CAGTTATAACTACAAGAATGTGAATCTGTGGGATAAGAATTCCCAAGGGGGCCCAGCACCTCGAGAACCA
AACCTGCCCACCCCAATGACCAGTAAATCGGCATCAGATTCCAAATCTATGCAAGACGGCTGGGGGGAGA
GTGACGGGCCAGTCACAGGAGCTCGCCATCCCAGCTGGGAAGAGGAGGAGGATGGAGGAGTCTGGAACAC
CACTGGCTCTCAGGGCAGTGCTTCCTCCCACAACTCAGCAAGCTGGGGACAAGGAGGAAAGAAACAAATG
AAGTGCTCACTCAAAGGAGGAAACAATGATTCATGGATGAATCCTCTTGCCAAACAGTTTTCAAATATGG
GATTGCTGAGTCAGACTGAAGATAATCCAAGCAGCAAAATGGATTTGTCTGTAGGAAGCCTTTCAGATAA
AAAATTTGATGTGGACAAGCGAGCGATGAATCTCGGGGATTTTAATGATATCATGAGGAAGGATCGATCT
GGGTTCCGTCCACCTAATTCCAAAGACATGGGAACCACAGATAGTGGGCCTTATTTTGAGAAGGGCGGTA
GTCATGGTTTGTTTGGAAACAGCACAGCACAATCGAGAGGTCTGCACACACCCGTGCAGCCACTAAATTC
TTCTCCCAGTCTCCGGGCGCAAGTGCCTCCCCAGTTTATTTCCCCCCAGGTTTCTGCCTCAATGCTCAAG
CAGTTTCCCAACAGTGGCCTGAGTCCAGGTCTTTTCAATGTGGGGCCCCAGTTATCTCCTCAACAAATTG
CCATGCTGAGCCAGCTTCCACAAATTCCCCAGTTTCAGTTGGCATGTCAGCTTCTCTTGCAGCAGCAGCA
ACAGCAGCAGTTGTTACAGAACCAGAGAAAGATTTCTCAAGCTGTACGCCAACAGCAAGAGCAGCAGCTG
GCTCGAATGGTGAGTGCACTGCAGCAGCAGCAGCAGCAGCAGCAGAGGCAGCCAGGCATGAAGCACTCGC
CCTCTCATCCTGTTGGGCCCAAGCCGCATCTGGACAACATGGTACCCAACGCATTGAATGTGGGGCTCCC
AGACCTTCAAACCAAAGGGCCAATACCTGGATATGGTTCTGGCTTCAGCTCTGGCGGCATGGACTATGGC
ATGGTTGGTGGGAAGGAGGCTGGAACCGAGTCTCGCTTTAAACAGTGGACCTCCATGATGGAGGGGCTGC
CCTCTGTAGCCACACAGGAAGCCAATATGCACAAAAATGGCGCTATAGTGGCCCCTGGTAAAACCCGGGG
AGGGTCACCGTACAACCAGTTTGATATCATCCCTGGTGACACACTGGGTGGCCATACGGGTCCTGCTGGT
GATAGCTGGTTACCTGCCAAATCTCCACCAACAAATAAAATCGGAAGTAAATCCAGCAATGCCAGTTGGC
CTCCAGAATTCCAACCAGGAGTGCCATGGAAAGGTATCCAAAACATTGACCCTGAATCTGACCCCTATGT
CACCCCAGGAAGTGTGCTGGGGGGTACAGCCACATCTCCCATTGTAGATACTGACCACCAACTGCTGCGG
GATAACACCACAGGGTCTAATTCTTCCCTCAACACCTCGCTGCCTTCACCTGGTGCCTGGCCCTACAGTG
CCTCTGACAACTCCTTTACCAACGTTCATAGCACTTCAGCAAAGTTCCCTGATTACAAATCAACATGGTC
CCCAGATCCCATAGGACACAACCCCACTCATCTCTCCAACAAGATGTGGAAAAACCATATTTCCTCCAGG
AACACTACACCGCTGCCCCGCCCACCTCCTGGTCTGACCAACCCCAAACCATCATCTCCCTGGAGCAGCA
CAGCACCCCGATCAGTCAGGGGGTGGGGGACACAGGACTCACGGCTCGCCTCGGCCTCTACCTGGAGTGA
TGGTGGCTCAGTTCGTCCTAGTTACTGGCTGGTTCTTCACAATCTCACCCCACAGATTGATGGGTCAACC
TTGAGAACGATCTGCATGCAGCATGGCCCACTGCTGACATTCCATCTGAATCTAACCCAGGGCACTGCCC
TGATCCGATACAGCACCAAACAGGAGGCGGCCAAGGCCCAAACTGCACTGCACATGTGTGTGTTGGGAAA
CACTACCATCCTTGCTGAGTTTGCCACTGATGATGAAGTCAGCCGCTTTCTGGCACAAGCTCAGCCCCCT
ACACCTGCAGCAACCCCAAGTGCGCCAGCTGCGGGGTGGCAGTCGCTGGAGACCGGCCAGAACCAGTCAG
ATCCCGTGGGACCTGCTCTGAATCTTTTTGGTGGGTCCACTGGGCTCGGGCAGTGGAGCAGCAGCGCTGG
TGGCAGCAGCGGGGCCGATCTTGCTGGCGCTTCATTGTGGGGGCCCCCAAACTATTCTTCTAGCTTATGG
GGAGTCCCAACGGTGGAAGATCCCCATAGGATGGGCAGCCCTGCTCCTTTACTACCTGGTGACCTTCTGG
GAGGAGGGTCGGATTCAATCTGAGCGGCCGCACTCGAGATATCTAGACCCAGCTTTCTTGTACAAAGTGG
TTGATATCCAGCACAGTGGCGGCCGCTCAAGTCTAGAGGGCCCGCGGTTCGAAGGTAAGCCTATCCCTAA
CCCTCTCCTCGGTCTCGATTCTACGCGTACCGGATCCGCGGCCGCATAGATAACTGATCCAGTGTGCCTC
GAGTCTAGAGGGCCCGTTTAAACCCGCTGATCAGCCTCGACTGTGCCTTCTAGTTGCCAGCCATCTGTTG
TTTGCCCCTCCCCCGTGCCTTCCTTGACCCTGGAAGGTGCCACTCCCACTGTCCTTTCCTAATAAAATGA
GGAAATTGCATCGCATTGTCTGAGTAGGTGTCATTCTATTCTGGGGGGTGGGGTGGGGCAGGACAGCAAG
GGGGAGGATTGGGAAGACAATAGCAGGCATGCTGGGGATGCGGTGGGCTCTATGGCTTCTGAGGCGGAAA
GAACCAGCTGGGGCTCTAGGGGGTATCCCC
[124 nt withheld, positions 6821-6944]
C
[91 nt withheld, positions 6946-7036]
AGGGTGATGGTTCACGTACCTAGAAGTTCCTATTCCGAAGTTCCTATTCTCTAGAAAGTATAGGAACTTC
CTTGGCCAAAAAGCCTGAACTCACCGCGACGTCTGTCGAGAAGTTTCTGATCGAAAAGTTCGACAGCGTC
TCCGACCTGATGCAGCTCTCGGAGGGCGAAGAATCTCGTGCTTTCAGCTTCGATGTAGGAGGGCGTGGAT
ATGTCCTGCGGGTAAATAGCTGCGCCGATGGTTTCTACAAAGATCGTTATGTTTATCGGCACTTTGCATC
GGCCGCGCTCCCGATTCCGGAAGTGCTTGACATTGGGGAATTCAGCGAGAGCCTGACCTATTGCATCTCC
CGCCGTGCACAGGGTGTCACGTTGCAAGACCTGCCTGAAACCGAACTGCCCGCTGTTCTGCAGCCGGTCG
CGGAGGCCATGGATGCGATCGCTGCGGCCGATCTTAGCCAGACGAGCGGGTTCGGCCCATTCGGACCGCA
AGGAATCGGTCAATACACTACATGGCGTGATTTCATATGCGCGATTGCTGATCCCCATGTGTATCACTGG
CAAACTGTGATGGACGACACCGTCAGTGCGTCCGTCGCGCAGGCTCTCGATGAGCTGATGCTTTGGGCCG
AGGACTGCCCCGAAGTCCGGCACCTCGTGCACGCGGATTTCGGCTCCAACAATGTCCTGACGGACAATGG
CCGCATAACAGCGGTCATTGACTGGAGCGAGGCGATGTTCGGGGATTCCCAATACGAGGTCGCCAACATC
TTCTTCTGGAGGCCGTGGTTGGCTTGTATGGAGCAGCAGACGCGCTACTTCGAGCGGAGGCATCCGGAGC
TTGCAGGATCGCCGCGGCTCCGGGCGTATATGCTCCGCATTGGTCTTGACCAACTCTATCAGAGCTTGGT
TGACGGCAATTTCGATGATGCAGCTTGGGCGCAGGGTCGATGCGACGCAATCGTCCGATCCGGAGCCGGG
ACTGTCGGGCGTACACAAATCGCCCGCAGAAGCGCGGCCGTCTGGACCGATGGCTGTGTAGAAGTACTCG
CCGATAGTGGAAACCGACGCCCCAGCACTCGTCCGAGGGCAAAGGAATAGCACGTACTACGAGATTTCGA
TTCCACCGCCGCCTTCTATGAAAGGTTGGGCTTCGGAATCGTTTTCCGGGACGCCGGCTGGATGATCCTC
CAGCGCGGGGATCTCATGCTGGAGTTCTTCGCCCACCCCAACTTGTTTATTGCAGCTTATAATGGTTACA
AATAAAGCAATAGCATCACAAATTTCACAAATAAAGCATTTTTTTCACTGCATTCTAGTTGTGGTTTGTC
CAAACTCATCAATGTATCTTATCATGTCTGTATACCGTCGACCTCTAGCTAGAGCTTGGCGTAATCATGG
TCATAGCTGTTTCCTGTGTGAAATTGTTATCCGCTCACAATTCCACACAACATACGAGCCGGAAGCATAA
AGTGTAAAGCCTGGGGTGCCTAATGAGTGAGCTAACTCACATTAATTGCGTTGCGCTCACTGCCCGCTTT
CCAGTCGGGAAACCTGTCGTGCCAGCTGCATTAATGAATCGGCCAACGCGCGGGGAGAGGCGGTTTGCGT
ATTGGGCGCTCTTCCGCTTCCTCGCTCACTGACTCGCTGCGCTCGGTCGTTCGGCTGCGGCGAGCGGTAT
CAGCTCACTCAAAGGCGGTAATACGGTTATCCACAGAATCAGGGGATAACGCAGGAAAGAACATGTGAGC
AAAAGGCCAGCAAAAGGCCAGGAACCGTAAAAAGGCCGCGTTGCTGGCGTTTTTCCATAGGCTCCGCCCC
CCTGACGAGCATCACAAAAATCGACGCTCAAGTCAGAGGTGGCGAAACCCGACAGGACTATAAAGATACC
AGGCGTTTCCCCCTGGAAGCTCCCTCGTGCGCTCTCCTGTTCCGACCCTGCCGCTTACCGGATACCTGTC
CGCCTTTCTCCCTTCGGGAAGCGTGGCGCTTTCTCATAGCTCACGCTGTAGGTATCTCAGTTCGGTGTAG
GTCGTTCGCTCCAAGCTGGGCTGTGTGCACGAACCCCCCGTTCAGCCCGACCGCTGCGCCTTATCCGGTA
ACTATCGTCTTGAGTCCAACCCGGTAAGACACGACTTATCGCCACTGGCAGCAGCCACTGGTAACAGGAT
TAGCAGAGCGAGGTATGTAGGCGGTGCTACAGAGTTCTTGAAGTGGTGGCCTAACTACGGCTACACTAGA
AGGACAGTATTTGGTATCTGCGCTCTGCTGAAGCCAGTTACCTTCGGAAAAAGAGTTGGTAGCTCTTGAT
CCGGCAAACAAACCACCGCTGGTAGCGGTGGTTTTTTTGTTTGCAAGCAGCAGATTACGCGCAGAAAAAA
AGGATCTCAAGAAGATCCTTTGATCTTTTCTACGGGGTCTGACGCTCAGTGGAACGAAAACTCACGTTAA
GGGATTTTGGTCATGAGATTATCAAAAAGGATCTTCACCTAGATCCTTTTAAATTAAAAATGAAGTTTTA
AATCAATCTAAAGTATATATGAGTAAACTTGGTCTGACAGTTACCAATGCTTAATCAGTGAGGCACCTAT
CTCAGCGATCTGTCTATTTCGTTCATCCATAGTTGCCTGACTCCCCGTCGTGTAGATAACTACGATACGG
GAGGGCTTACCATCTGGCCCCAGTGCTGCAATGATACCGCGAGACCCACGCTCACCGGCTCCAGATTTAT
CAGCAATAAACCAGCCAGCCGGAAGGGCCGAGCGCAGAAGTGGTCCTGCAACTTTATCCGCCTCCATCCA
GTCTATTAATTGTTGCCGGGAAGCTAGAGTAAGTAGTTCGCCAGTTAATAGTTTGCGCAACGTTGTTGCC
ATTGCTACAGGCATCGTGGTGTCACGCTCGTCGTTTGGTATGGCTTCATTCAGCTCCGGTTCCCAACGAT
CAAGGCGAGTTACATGATCCCCCATGTTGTGCAAAAAAGCGGTTAGCTCCTTCGGTCCTCCGATCGTTGT
CAGAAGTAAGTTGGCCGCAGTGTTATCACTCATGGTTATGGCAGCACTGCATAATTCTCTTACTGTCATG
CCATCCGTAAGATGCTTTTCTGTGACTGGTGAGTACTCAACCAAGTCATTCTGAGAATAGTGTATGCGGC
GACCGAGTTGCTCTTGCCCGGCGTCAATACGGGATAATACCGCGCCACATAGCAGAACTTTAAAAGTGCT
CATCATTGGAAAACGTTCTTCGGGGCGAAAACTCTCAAGGATCTTACCGCTGTTGAGATCCAGTTCGATG
TAACCCACTCGTGCACCCAACTGATCTTCAGCATCTTTTACTTTCACCAGCGTTTCTGGGTGAGCAAAAA
CAGGAAGGCAAAATGCCGCAAAAAAGGGAATAAGGGCGACACGGAAATGTTGAATACTCATACTCTTCCT
TTTTCAATATTATTGAAGCATTTATCAGGGTTATTGTCTCATGAGCGGATACATATTTGAATGTATTTAG
AAAAATAAACAAATAGGGGTTCCGCGCACATTTCCCCGAAAAGTGCCACCTGACGTC
