>Addgene plasmid #19884 | pFRT/TO/FLAG/HA-DEST TNRC6B | addgene partial sequence | sequence record 25677 | 19884 with CMV-F
AGCTCTCCCTATCAGTGATAGAGATCTCCCTATCAGTGATAGAGATCGTCGACGAGCTCGTTTAGTGAAC
CGTCAGATCGCCTGGAGACGCCATCCACGCTGTTTTGACCTCCATAGAAGACACCGGGACCGATCCAGCC
TCCGGACTCTAGCGTTTAAACTTAAGCTTGGTACCATGGACTACAAGGACGACGATGACAAGTACCCTTA
TGACGTGCCCGATTACGCTTTGAACCAGATATCAACAAGTTTGTACAAAAAAGCAGGCTCCACCATGGGA
ACCAATTCAGTCGACATGAGAGAGAAGGAGCAAGAAAGGGAAGAACAGTTAATGGAAGACAAGAAAAGGA
AGAAAGAGGATAAAAAGAAAAAAGAAGCCACTCAGAAGGTCACGGAACAAAAAACCAAAGTGCCCGAAGT
GACGAAACCAAGTTTAAGCCAACCAACGGCCGCCAGCCCAATTGGCAGCTCTCCATCGCCACCAGTCAAT
GGTGGCAACAATGCCAAAAGGGTGGCAGTGCCGAACGGACAACCGCCAAGCGCCGCCCGCTACATGCCTC
GGGAGGTGCCGCCGCGATTCCGTTGCCNGNNNNNNNNNNNNNNNNNACNAANNNNNGGGCAGCCCCCCTC
CACCGTCCTGCATGCTCCTTGGGGGTGGGNNGGCTCTCCTNNNNNNNCNCNCNNNNNNGNANNAANCCNA
AANNACGNANANNNGANNGGNNNNNNTGCTGCAGANTGAGAGTGGGACTGCGC
